LOCUS       Exported 9230 bp ds-DNA circular SYN 12-MAY-2021
DEFINITION  Lentiviral expression of ERGIC1__RANBP17 fusion.
ACCESSION   .
VERSION     .
KEYWORDS    pHAGE-ERGIC1__RANBP17
SOURCE      synthetic DNA construct
  ORGANISM  synthetic DNA construct
REFERENCE   1 (bases 1 to 9230)
  AUTHORS   Ng PK, Li J, Jeong KJ, Shao S, Chen H, Tsang YH, Sengupta S, Wang Z,
            Bhavana VH, Tran R, Soewito S, Minussi DC, Moreno D, Kong K,
            Dogruluk T, Lu H, Gao J, Tokheim C, Zhou DC, Johnson AM, Zeng J, Ip
            CKM, Ju Z, Wester M, Yu S, Li Y, Vellano CP, Schultz N, Karchin R,
            Ding L, Lu Y, Cheung LWT, Chen K, Shaw KR, Meric-Bernstam F, Scott
            KL, Yi S, Sahni N, Liang H, Mills GB
  TITLE     Systematic Functional Annotation of Somatic Mutations in Cancer.
  JOURNAL   Cancer Cell. 2018 Mar 12;33(3):450-462.e10. doi:
            10.1016/j.ccell.2018.01.021.
  PUBMED    29533785
REFERENCE   2 (bases 1 to 9230)
  AUTHORS   .
  TITLE     Direct Submission
  JOURNAL   Exported May 12, 2021 from SnapGene Server 1.1.58
            http://www.snapgene.com
FEATURES             Location/Qualifiers
     source          1..9230
                     /organism="synthetic DNA construct"
                     /mol_type="other DNA"
     LTR             1..634
                     /label=3' LTR
                     /note="3' long terminal repeat (LTR) from HIV-1"
     misc_feature    681..806
                     /label=HIV-1 Psi
                     /note="packaging signal of human immunodeficiency virus
                     type 1"
     misc_feature    1303..1536
                     /label=RRE
                     /note="The Rev response element (RRE) of HIV-1 allows for
                     Rev-dependent mRNA export from the nucleus to the
                     cytoplasm."
     CDS             1721..1765
                     /codon_start=1
                     /product="antigenic peptide corresponding to amino acids
                     655 to 669 of the HIV envelope protein gp41 (Lutje Hulsik
                     et al., 2013)"
                     /label=gp41 peptide
                     /note="recognized by the 2H10 single-chain llama nanobody"
                     /translation="KNEQELLELDKWASL"
     misc_feature    2058..2175
                     /label=cPPT/CTS
                     /note="central polypurine tract and central termination
                     sequence of HIV-1"
     promoter        2223..3401
                     /label=EF-1-alpha promoter
                     /note="strong constitutive promoter for human elongation
                     factor EF-1-alpha"
     intron          2454..3392
                     /label=EF-1-alpha intron A
                     /note="intron upstream of the start codon of human
                     EF-1-alpha"
     primer_bind     3349..3369
                     /label=EF1a-F
                     /note="Human elongation factor-1a promoter, forward primer"
     protein_bind    3421..3445
                     /gene="mutant version of attB"
                     /label=attB1
                     /bound_moiety="BP Clonase(TM)"
                     /note="recombination site for the Gateway(R) BP reaction"
     CDS             4141..4164
                     /codon_start=1
                     /product="FLAG(R) epitope tag, followed by an enterokinase
                     cleavage site"
                     /label=FLAG
                     /translation="DYKDDDDK"
     protein_bind    complement(4167..4191)
                     /gene="mutant version of attB"
                     /label=attB2
                     /bound_moiety="BP Clonase(TM)"
                     /note="recombination site for the Gateway(R) BP reaction"
     CDS             4244..4285
                     /codon_start=1
                     /product="epitope tag from simian virus 5"
                     /label=V5 tag
                     /translation="GKPIPNPLLGLDST"
     misc_feature    4306..4873
                     /label=IRES
                     /note="internal ribosome entry site (IRES) of the
                     encephalomyocarditis virus (EMCV)"
     misc_feature    4323..4875
                     /label=IRES
                     /note="internal ribosome entry site (IRES) of the
                     encephalomyocarditis virus (EMCV)"
     primer_bind     complement(4467..4484)
                     /label=IRES reverse
                     /note="IRES internal ribosome entry site, reverse primer.
                     Also called pCDH-rev"
     primer_bind     4694..4713
                     /label=IRES-F
                     /note="IRES internal ribosome entry site, forward primer"
     CDS             4887..5606
                     /codon_start=1
                     /product="the original enhanced GFP (Yang et al., 1996)"
                     /label=EGFP
                     /note="mammalian codon-optimized"
                     /translation="MVSKGEELFTGVVPILVELDGDVNGHKFSVSGEGEGDATYGKLTL
                     KFICTTGKLPVPWPTLVTTLTYGVQCFSRYPDHMKQHDFFKSAMPEGYVQERTIFFKDD
                     GNYKTRAEVKFEGDTLVNRIELKGIDFKEDGNILGHKLEYNYNSHNVYIMADKQKNGIK
                     VNFKIRHNIEDGSVQLADHYQQNTPIGDGPVLLPDNHYLSTQSALSKDPNEKRDHMVLL
                     EFVTAAGITLGMDELYK"
     CDS             4887..5603
                     /codon_start=1
                     /product="enhanced GFP"
                     /label=EGFP
                     /translation="MVSKGEELFTGVVPILVELDGDVNGHKFSVSGEGEGDATYGKLTL
                     KFICTTGKLPVPWPTLVTTLTYGVQCFSRYPDHMKQHDFFKSAMPEGYVQERTIFFKDD
                     GNYKTRAEVKFEGDTLVNRIELKGIDFKEDGNILGHKLEYNYNSHNVYIMADKQKNGIK
                     VNFKIRHNIEDGSVQLADHYQQNTPIGDGPVLLPDNHYLSTQSALSKDPNEKRDHMVLL
                     EFVTAAGITLGMDELYK"
     primer_bind     complement(4932..4953)
                     /label=EGFP-N
                     /note="EGFP, reverse primer"
     primer_bind     complement(5193..5212)
                     /label=EXFP-R
                     /note="For distinguishing EGFP variants, reverse primer"
     primer_bind     5540..5561
                     /label=EGFP-C
                     /note="EGFP, forward primer"
     misc_feature    5620..6208
                     /label=WPRE
                     /note="woodchuck hepatitis virus posttranscriptional
                     regulatory element"
     primer_bind     complement(5673..5693)
                     /label=WPRE-R
                     /note="WPRE, reverse primer"
     CDS             complement(6091..6102)
                     /codon_start=1
                     /product="Factor Xa recognition and cleavage site"
                     /label=Factor Xa site
                     /translation="IEGR"
     LTR             6283..6516
                     /label=3' LTR (Delta-U3)
                     /note="self-inactivating 3' long terminal repeat (LTR) from
                     HIV-1"
     primer_bind     complement(6635..6653)
                     /label=pBRforEco
                     /note="pBR322 vectors, upsteam of EcoRI site, forward
                     primer"
     promoter        6721..6825
                     /gene="bla"
                     /label=AmpR promoter
     CDS             6826..7686
                     /codon_start=1
                     /gene="bla"
                     /product="beta-lactamase"
                     /label=AmpR
                     /note="confers resistance to ampicillin, carbenicillin, and
                     related antibiotics"
                     /translation="MSIQHFRVALIPFFAAFCLPVFAHPETLVKVKDAEDQLGARVGYI
                     ELDLNSGKILESFRPEERFPMMSTFKVLLCGAVLSRVDAGQEQLGRRIHYSQNDLVEYS
                     PVTEKHLTDGMTVRELCSAAITMSDNTAANLLLTTIGGPKELTAFLHNMGDHVTRLDRW
                     EPELNEAIPNDERDTTMPVAMATTLRKLLTGELLTLASRQQLIDWMEADKVAGPLLRSA
                     LPAGWFIADKSGAGERGSRGIIAALGPDGKPSRIVVIYTTGSQATMDERNRQIAEIGAS
                     LIKHW"
     primer_bind     complement(7044..7063)
                     /label=Amp-R
                     /note="Ampicillin resistance gene, reverse primer"
     rep_origin      7857..8445
                     /direction=RIGHT
                     /label=ori
                     /note="high-copy-number ColE1/pMB1/pBR322/pUC origin of
                     replication"
     primer_bind     8346..8365
                     /label=pBR322ori-F
                     /note="pBR322 origin, forward primer"
     primer_bind     8599..8616
                     /label=L4440
                     /note="L4440 vector, forward primer"
     primer_bind     8708..8727
                     /label=SV40pro-F
                     /note="SV40 promoter/origin, forward primer"
     protein_bind    8856..8877
                     /label=CAP binding site
                     /bound_moiety="E. coli catabolite activator protein"
                     /note="CAP binding activates transcription in the presence
                     of cAMP."
     promoter        8892..8922
                     /label=lac promoter
                     /note="promoter for the E. coli lac operon"
     protein_bind    8930..8946
                     /label=lac operator
                     /bound_moiety="lac repressor encoded by lacI"
                     /note="The lac repressor binds to the lac operator to
                     inhibit transcription in E. coli. This inhibition can be
                     relieved by adding lactose or
                     isopropyl-beta-D-thiogalactopyranoside (IPTG)."
     primer_bind     8935..8957
                     /label=M13/pUC Reverse
                     /note="In lacZ gene"
     primer_bind     8954..8970
                     /label=M13 rev
                     /note="common sequencing primer, one of multiple similar
                     variants"
     primer_bind     8954..8970
                     /label=M13 Reverse
                     /note="In lacZ gene. Also called M13-rev"
     primer_bind     9020..9039
                     /label=EBV-rev
                     /note="SV40 polyA terminator, reverse primer"
ORIGIN
        1 tggaagggct aattcactcc caaagaagac aagatatcct tgatctgtgg atctaccaca
       61 cacaaggcta cttccctgat tagcagaact acacaccagg gccaggggtc agatatccac
      121 tgacctttgg atggtgctac aagctagtac cagttgagcc agataaggta gaagaggcca
      181 ataaaggaga gaacaccagc ttgttacacc ctgtgagcct gcatgggatg gatgacccgg
      241 agagagaagt gttagagtgg aggtttgaca gccgcctagc atttcatcac gtggcccgag
      301 agctgcatcc ggagtacttc aagaactgct gatatcgagc ttgctacaag ggactttccg
      361 ctggggactt tccagggagg cgtggcctgg gcgggactgg ggagtggcga gccctcagat
      421 cctgcatata agcagctgct ttttgcctgt actgggtctc tctggttaga ccagatctga
      481 gcctgggagc tctctggcta actagggaac ccactgctta agcctcaata aagcttgcct
      541 tgagtgcttc aagtagtgtg tgcccgtctg ttgtgtgact ctggtaacta gagatccctc
      601 agaccctttt agtcagtgtg gaaaatctct agcagtggcg cccgaacagg gacttgaaag
      661 cgaaagggaa accagaggag ctctctcgac gcaggactcg gcttgctgaa gcgcgcacgg
      721 caagaggcga ggggcggcga ctggtgagta cgccaaaaat tttgactagc ggaggctaga
      781 aggagagaga tgggtgcgag agcgtcagta ttaagcgggg gagaattaga tcgcgatggg
      841 aaaaaattcg gttaaggcca gggggaaaga aaaaatataa attaaaacat atagtatggg
      901 caagcaggga gctagaacga ttcgcagtta atcctggcct gttagaaaca tcagaaggct
      961 gtagacaaat actgggacag ctacaaccat cccttcagac aggatcagaa gaacttagat
     1021 cattatataa tacagtagca accctctatt gtgtgcatca aaggatagag ataaaagaca
     1081 ccaaggaagc tttagacaag atagaggaag agcaaaacaa aagtaagacc accgcacagc
     1141 aagcggccgg ccgctgatct tcagacctgg aggaggagat atgagggaca attggagaag
     1201 tgaattatat aaatataaag tagtaaaaat tgaaccatta ggagtagcac ccaccaaggc
     1261 aaagagaaga gtggtgcaga gagaaaaaag agcagtggga ataggagctt tgttccttgg
     1321 gttcttggga gcagcaggaa gcactatggg cgcagcgtca atgacgctga cggtacaggc
     1381 cagacaatta ttgtctggta tagtgcagca gcagaacaat ttgctgaggg ctattgaggc
     1441 gcaacagcat ctgttgcaac tcacagtctg gggcatcaag cagctccagg caagaatcct
     1501 ggctgtggaa agatacctaa aggatcaaca gctcctgggg atttggggtt gctctggaaa
     1561 actcatttgc accactgctg tgccttggaa tgctagttgg agtaataaat ctctggaaca
     1621 gatttggaat cacacgacct ggatggagtg ggacagagaa attaacaatt acacaagctt
     1681 aatacactcc ttaattgaag aatcgcaaaa ccagcaagaa aagaatgaac aagaattatt
     1741 ggaattagat aaatgggcaa gtttgtggaa ttggtttaac ataacaaatt ggctgtggta
     1801 tataaaatta ttcataatga tagtaggagg cttggtaggt ttaagaatag tttttgctgt
     1861 actttctata gtgaatagag ttaggcaggg atattcacca ttatcgtttc agacccacct
     1921 cccaaccccg aggggacccg acaggcccga aggaatagaa gaagaaggtg gagagagaga
     1981 cagagacaga tccattcgat tagtgaacgg atctcgacgg tatcgccgaa ttcacaaatg
     2041 gcagtattca tccacaattt taaaagaaaa ggggggattg gggggtacag tgcaggggaa
     2101 agaatagtag acataatagc aacagacata caaactaaag aattacaaaa acaaattaca
     2161 aaaattcaaa attttcgggt ttattacagg gacagcagag atccagtttg gactagtcgt
     2221 gaggctccgg tgcccgtcag tgggcagagc gcacatcgcc cacagtcccc gagaagttgg
     2281 ggggaggggt cggcaattga accggtgcct agagaaggtg gcgcggggta aactgggaaa
     2341 gtgatgtcgt gtactggctc cgcctttttc ccgagggtgg gggagaaccg tatataagtg
     2401 cagtagtcgc cgtgaacgtt ctttttcgca acgggtttgc cgccagaaca caggtaagtg
     2461 ccgtgtgtgg ttcccgcggg cctggcctct ttacgggtta tggcccttgc gtgccttgaa
     2521 ttacttccac ctggctgcag tacgtgattc ttgatcccga gcttcgggtt ggaagtgggt
     2581 gggagagttc gaggccttgc gcttaaggag ccccttcgcc tcgtgcttga gttgaggcct
     2641 ggcctgggcg ctggggccgc cgcgtgcgaa tctggtggca ccttcgcgcc tgtctcgctg
     2701 ctttcgataa gtctctagcc atttaaaatt tttgatgacc tgctgcgacg ctttttttct
     2761 ggcaagatag tcttgtaaat gcgggccaag atctgcacac tggtatttcg gtttttgggg
     2821 ccgcgggcgg cgacggggcc cgtgcgtccc agcgcacatg ttcggcgagg cggggcctgc
     2881 gagcgcggcc accgagaatc ggacgggggt agtctcaagc tggccggcct gctctggtgc
     2941 ctggcctcgc gccgccgtgt atcgccccgc cctgggcggc aaggctggcc cggtcggcac
     3001 cagttgcgtg agcggaaaga tggccgcttc ccggccctgc tgcagggagc tcaaaatgga
     3061 ggacgcggcg ctcgggagag cgggcgggtg agtcacccac acaaaggaaa agggcctttc
     3121 cgtcctcagc cgtcgcttca tgtgactcca cggagtaccg ggcgccgtcc aggcacctcg
     3181 attagttctc gagcttttgg agtacgtcgt ctttaggttg gggggagggg ttttatgcga
     3241 tggagtttcc ccacactgag tgggtggaga ctgaagttag gccagcttgg cacttgatgt
     3301 aattctcctt ggaatttgcc ctttttgagt ttggatcttg gttcattctc aagcctcaga
     3361 cagtggttca aagttttttt cttccatttc aggtgtcgtg aagcggccct gcagatatca
     3421 acaagtttgt acaaaaaagt tggcatgccc ttcgacttca gaagattcga catctaccgg
     3481 aaggtgccca aggacctgac ccagcctacc tacaccggcg ccatcatcag catctgctgc
     3541 tgcctgttta tcctcttcct gttcctgtcc gagctgaccg gcttcatcac caccgaggtg
     3601 gtcaacgagc tgtacgtgga cgaccccgac aaggacagcg gcggcaagat cgacgtgtcc
     3661 ctgaacatca gcctgcccaa cctgcactgc gaactcgtgg gcctggacat ccaggacgag
     3721 atgggcagac acgaagtggg ccacatcgac aacagcatga agatccctct gaacaacggc
     3781 gctggctgca gattcgaggg ccagttcagc atcaacaaga tgatgagcgt cctgatgaac
     3841 accatcgtgt tcgaggactg ccggaaccag tggtccgtgt ccagacctct gctgggcctg
     3901 atcctgctga acgagaagta ctttagcgag ctgcgggcca gcctgatcaa cagccagccc
     3961 ctgcctaagc aggaagtgct ggcccagtgc ttccggaacc tgatggaagg cgtggaacag
     4021 aacctgagcg tgaagaaccg ggacagattc acccagaacc tctccgtgtt tcggcgggac
     4081 gtggccgagg ccctgagatc cgatggcaat accgagccct gcagcctgga tatgatgtcc
     4141 gactacaagg acgacgacga taagtgaccc aactttcttg tacaaagtgg ttgatatcca
     4201 gcacagtggc ggccgctcga gtctagaggg cccgcggttc gaaggtaagc ctatccctaa
     4261 ccctctcctc ggtctcgatt ctacgcgtac cggttagtaa tgagatccct cccccccccc
     4321 taacgttact ggccgaagcc gcttggaata aggccggtgt gcgtttgtct atatgttatt
     4381 ttccaccata ttgccgtctt ttggcaatgt gagggcccgg aaacctggcc ctgtcttctt
     4441 gacgagcatt cctaggggtc tttcccctct cgccaaagga atgcaaggtc tgttgaatgt
     4501 cgtgaaggaa gcagttcctc tggaagcttc ttgaagacaa acaacgtctg tagcgaccct
     4561 ttgcaggcag cggaaccccc cacctggcga caggtgcctc tgcggccaaa agccacgtgt
     4621 ataagataca cctgcaaagg cggcacaacc ccagtgccac gttgtgagtt ggatagttgt
     4681 ggaaagagtc aaatggctct cctcaagcgt attcaacaag gggctgaagg atgcccagaa
     4741 ggtaccccat tgtatgggat ctgatctggg gcctcggtgc acatgcttta catgtgttta
     4801 gtcgaggtta aaaaaacgtc taggcccccc gaaccacggg gacgtggttt tcctttgaaa
     4861 aacacgatga taatatggcc acacatatgg tgagcaaggg cgaggagctg ttcaccgggg
     4921 tggtgcccat cctggtcgag ctggacggcg acgtaaacgg ccacaagttc agcgtgtccg
     4981 gcgagggcga gggcgatgcc acctacggca agctgaccct gaagttcatc tgcaccaccg
     5041 gcaagctgcc cgtgccctgg cccaccctcg tgaccaccct gacctacggc gtgcagtgct
     5101 tcagccgcta ccccgaccac atgaagcagc acgacttctt caagtccgcc atgcccgaag
     5161 gctacgtcca ggagcgcacc atcttcttca aggacgacgg caactacaag acccgcgccg
     5221 aggtgaagtt cgagggcgac accctggtga accgcatcga gctgaagggc atcgacttca
     5281 aggaggacgg caacatcctg gggcacaagc tggagtacaa ctacaacagc cacaacgtct
     5341 atatcatggc cgacaagcag aagaacggca tcaaggtgaa cttcaagatc cgccacaaca
     5401 tcgaggacgg cagcgtgcag ctcgccgacc actaccagca gaacaccccc atcggcgacg
     5461 gccccgtgct gctgcccgac aaccactacc tgagcaccca gtccgccctg agcaaagacc
     5521 ccaacgagaa gcgcgatcac atggtcctgc tggagttcgt gaccgccgcc gggatcactc
     5581 tcggcatgga cgagctgtac aagtaaatcg atagatccta atcaacctct ggattacaaa
     5641 atttgtgaaa gattgactgg tattcttaac tatgttgctc cttttacgct atgtggatac
     5701 gctgctttaa tgcctttgta tcatgctatt gcttcccgta tggctttcat tttctcctcc
     5761 ttgtataaat cctggttgct gtctctttat gaggagttgt ggcccgttgt caggcaacgt
     5821 ggcgtggtgt gcactgtgtt tgctgacgca acccccactg gttggggcat tgccaccacc
     5881 tgtcagctcc tttccgggac tttcgctttc cccctcccta ttgccacggc ggaactcatc
     5941 gccgcctgcc ttgcccgctg ctggacaggg gctcggctgt tgggcactga caattccgtg
     6001 gtgttgtcgg ggaaatcatc gtcctttcct tggctgctcg cctgtgttgc cacctggatt
     6061 ctgcgcggga cgtccttctg ctacgtccct tcggccctca atccagcgga ccttccttcc
     6121 cgcggcctgc tgccggctct gcggcctctt ccgcgtcttc gccttcgccc tcagacgagt
     6181 cggatctccc tttgggccgc ctccccgcct gagatccttt aagaccaatg acttacaagg
     6241 cagctgtaga tcttagccac tttttaaaag aaaagggggg actggaaggg ctaattcact
     6301 cccaacgaag acaagatctg ctttttgctt gtactgggtc tctctggtta gaccagatct
     6361 gagcctggga gctctctggc taactaggga acccactgct taagcctcaa taaagcttgc
     6421 cttgagtgct tcaagtagtg tgtgcccgtc tgttgtgtga ctctggtaac tagagatccc
     6481 tcagaccctt ttagtcagtg tggaaaatct ctagcagtag tagttcatgt catcttatta
     6541 ttcagtattt ataacttgca aagaaatgaa tatcagagag tgagaggccc gggttaatta
     6601 aggaaagggc tagatcattc ttgaagacga aagggcctcg tgatacgcct atttttatag
     6661 gttaatgtca tgataataat ggtttcttag acgtcaggtg gcacttttcg gggaaatgtg
     6721 cgcggaaccc ctatttgttt atttttctaa atacattcaa atatgtatcc gctcatgaga
     6781 caataaccct gataaatgct tcaataatat tgaaaaagga agagtatgag tattcaacat
     6841 ttccgtgtcg cccttattcc cttttttgcg gcattttgcc ttcctgtttt tgctcaccca
     6901 gaaacgctgg tgaaagtaaa agatgctgaa gatcagttgg gtgcacgagt gggttacatc
     6961 gaactggatc tcaacagcgg taagatcctt gagagttttc gccccgaaga acgttttcca
     7021 atgatgagca cttttaaagt tctgctatgt ggcgcggtat tatcccgtgt tgacgccggg
     7081 caagagcaac tcggtcgccg catacactat tctcagaatg acttggttga gtactcacca
     7141 gtcacagaaa agcatcttac ggatggcatg acagtaagag aattatgcag tgctgccata
     7201 accatgagtg ataacactgc ggccaactta cttctgacaa cgatcggagg accgaaggag
     7261 ctaaccgctt ttttgcacaa catgggggat catgtaactc gccttgatcg ttgggaaccg
     7321 gagctgaatg aagccatacc aaacgacgag cgtgacacca cgatgcctgt agcaatggca
     7381 acaacgttgc gcaaactatt aactggcgaa ctacttactc tagcttcccg gcaacaatta
     7441 atagactgga tggaggcgga taaagttgca ggaccacttc tgcgctcggc ccttccggct
     7501 ggctggttta ttgctgataa atctggagcc ggtgagcgtg ggtctcgcgg tatcattgca
     7561 gcactggggc cagatggtaa gccctcccgt atcgtagtta tctacacgac ggggagtcag
     7621 gcaactatgg atgaacgaaa tagacagatc gctgagatag gtgcctcact gattaagcat
     7681 tggtaactgt cagaccaagt ttactcatat atactttaga ttgatttaaa acttcatttt
     7741 taatttaaaa ggatctaggt gaagatcctt tttgataatc tcatgaccaa aatcccttaa
     7801 cgtgagtttt cgttccactg agcgtcagac cccgtagaaa agatcaaagg atcttcttga
     7861 gatccttttt ttctgcgcgt aatctgctgc ttgcaaacaa aaaaaccacc gctaccagcg
     7921 gtggtttgtt tgccggatca agagctacca actctttttc cgaaggtaac tggcttcagc
     7981 agagcgcaga taccaaatac tgttcttcta gtgtagccgt agttaggcca ccacttcaag
     8041 aactctgtag caccgcctac atacctcgct ctgctaatcc tgttaccagt ggctgctgcc
     8101 agtggcgata agtcgtgtct taccgggttg gactcaagac gatagttacc ggataaggcg
     8161 cagcggtcgg gctgaacggg gggttcgtgc acacagccca gcttggagcg aacgacctac
     8221 accgaactga gatacctaca gcgtgagcta tgagaaagcg ccacgcttcc cgaagggaga
     8281 aaggcggaca ggtatccggt aagcggcagg gtcggaacag gagagcgcac gagggagctt
     8341 ccagggggaa acgcctggta tctttatagt cctgtcgggt ttcgccacct ctgacttgag
     8401 cgtcgatttt tgtgatgctc gtcagggggg cggagcctat ggaaaaacgc cagcaacgcg
     8461 gcctttttac ggttcctggc cttttgctgg ccttttgctc acatgttctt tcctgcgtta
     8521 tcccctgatt ctgtggataa ccgtattacc gcctttgagt gagctgatac cgctcgccgc
     8581 agccgaacga ccgagcgcag cgagtcagtg agcgaggaag cggaagagcg cccaatacgc
     8641 aaaccgcctc tccccgcgcg ttggccgatt cattaatgca gcaagctcat ggctgactaa
     8701 ttttttttat ttatgcagag gccgaggccg cctcggcctc tgagctattc cagaagtagt
     8761 gaggaggctt ttttggaggc ctaggctttt gcaaaaagct ccccgtggca cgacaggttt
     8821 cccgactgga aagcgggcag tgagcgcaac gcaattaatg tgagttagct cactcattag
     8881 gcaccccagg ctttacactt tatgcttccg gctcgtatgt tgtgtggaat tgtgagcgga
     8941 taacaatttc acacaggaaa cagctatgac atgattacga atttcacaaa taaagcattt
     9001 ttttcactgc attctagttg tggtttgtcc aaactcatca atgtatctta tcatgtctgg
     9061 atcaactgga taactcaagc taaccaaaat catcccaaac ttcccacccc ataccctatt
     9121 accactgcca attacctgtg gtttcattta ctctaaacct gtgattcctc tgaattattt
     9181 tcattttaaa gaaattgtat ttgttaaata tgtactacaa acttagtagt
//
