[The description below was written by a language model from this plasmid's Addgene catalogue record and the feature table of its GenBank file.]
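Description:
pHAGE-ERGIC1__RANBP17 is a 9,230 bp HIV-1-based lentiviral expression plasmid built on the pHAGE backbone for delivering a human ERGIC1–RANBP17 gene fusion into mammalian cells. It is maintained in E. coli through a high-copy ColE1/pUC-type origin and selected with ampicillin via the bla gene; a recombination-deficient strain is recorded for propagation, as is usual for LTR-containing plasmids. The viral portion comprises a full-length HIV-1 LTR at the upstream end (labelled "3' LTR" by the automated annotation, though it sits in the 5' position), the Psi packaging signal, the Rev response element for Rev-dependent export of the genomic RNA, the cPPT/CTS element that aids nuclear import, and a U3-deleted, self-inactivating 3' LTR. No packaging or envelope genes are annotated, so these functions would have to be supplied in trans.

The expression cassette is driven by the constitutive human EF-1α promoter, including its first intron. The fusion was introduced by Gateway cloning and lies between attB1 and attB2 sites. The insert itself is not annotated as a feature, and the interval between the att sites is only about 700 bp, ending in a FLAG epitope just before attB2. A V5 tag is annotated after attB2, but whether it is in frame with the insert cannot be determined from the record. Downstream, an EMCV IRES permits translation of EGFP from the same transcript, so fluorescence marks transduced cells, and a WPRE enhances transcript expression. No mammalian drug-selection marker is annotated. The construct belongs to a collection generated for systematic functional annotation of somatic alterations in cancer, where it serves to express this fusion stably in cell models.
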