Addgene plasmid #116816: pHAGE-ERGIC1__RANBP17
Purpose: Lentiviral expression of ERGIC1__RANBP17 fusion
Depositing lab: Gordon Mills & Kenneth Scott. Depositing organization: Baylor College of Medicine. Publication: Systematic Functional Annotation of Somatic Mutations in Cancer. Ng PK, Li J, Jeong KJ, Shao S, Chen H, Tsang YH, Sengupta S, Wang Z, Bhavana VH, Tran R, Soewito S, Minussi DC, Moreno D, Kong K, Dogruluk T, Lu H, Gao J, Tokheim C, Zhou DC, Johnson AM, Zeng J, Ip CKM, Ju Z, Wester M, Yu S, Li Y, Vellano CP, Schultz N, Karchin R, Ding L, Lu Y, Cheung LWT, Chen K, Shaw KR, Meric-Bernstam F, Scott KL, Yi S, Sahni N, Liang H, Mills GB. Cancer Cell. 2018 Mar 12;33(3):450-462.e10. doi: 10.1016/j.ccell.2018.01.021. PubMed 29533785.
Backbone
  Vector backbone: pHAGE
  Vector type: Lentiviral
Growth in bacteria
  Bacterial resistance: Ampicillin, 100 μg/mL
  Growth temperature: 37°C
  Growth strain: Stbl3
  Copy number: High Copy
Gene/Insert
  Gene/Insert name: ERGIC1__RANBP17
  Species: H. sapiens (human)
  Cloning method: Gateway Cloning
Terms and licenses: Academic/Nonprofit Terms; Industry Terms: Not Available to Industry
How to cite: pHAGE-ERGIC1__RANBP17 was a gift from Gordon Mills & Kenneth Scott (Addgene plasmid # 116816 ; http://n2t.net/addgene:116816 ; RRID:Addgene_116816)
