>Addgene plasmid #116816 | pHAGE-ERGIC1__RANBP17 | depositor partial sequence | sequence record 219692 | insert
ATGCCCTTCGACTTCAGAAGATTCGACATCTACCGGAAGGTGCCCAAGGACCTGACCCAGCCTACCTACA
CCGGCGCCATCATCAGCATCTGCTGCTGCCTGTTTATCCTCTTCCTGTTCCTGTCCGAGCTGACCGGCTT
CATCACCACCGAGGTGGTCAACGAGCTGTACGTGGACGACCCCGACAAGGACAGCGGCGGCAAGATCGAC
GTGTCCCTGAACATCAGCCTGCCCAACCTGCACTGCGAACTCGTGGGCCTGGACATCCAGGACGAGATGG
GCAGACACGAAGTGGGCCACATCGACAACAGCATGAAGATCCCTCTGAACAACGGCGCTGGCTGCAGATT
CGAGGGCCAGTTCAGCATCAACAAGATGATGAGCGTCCTGATGAACACCATCGTGTTCGAGGACTGCCGG
AACCAGTGGTCCGTGTCCAGACCTCTGCTGGGCCTGATCCTGCTGAACGAGAAGTACTTTAGCGAGCTGC
GGGCCAGCCTGATCAACAGCCAGCCCCTGCCTAAGCAGGAAGTGCTGGCCCAGTGCTTCCGGAACCTGAT
GGAAGGCGTGGAACAGAACCTGAGCGTGAAGAACCGGGACAGATTCACCCAGAACCTCTCCGTGTTTCGG
CGGGACGTGGCCGAGGCCCTGAGATCCGATGGCAATACCGAGCCCTGCAGCCTGGATATGATGTCCGACT
ACAAGGACGACGACGATAAGTGA
